Addgene plasmid #168567: pDONR223 SARS-CoV-1 ORF8b_stop
Purpose: Gateway-compatible Entry vector
Depositing lab: Fritz Roth. Depositing organization: Sinai Health System. Publication: A resource of human coronavirus protein-coding sequences in a flexible, multipurpose Gateway Entry clone collection. Weller B, Lin CW, Pogoutse O, Sauer M, Marin-de la Rosa N, Strobel A, Young V, Knapp JJ, Rayhan A, Falter C, Kim DK, Roth FP, Falter-Braun P. G3 (Bethesda). 2023 Jul 5;13(7):jkad105. doi: 10.1093/g3journal/jkad105. PubMed 37267226.
Backbone
  Vector backbone: pDONR223
  Backbone manufacturer: Rual et al, Genome Res. 14:2128-2135, 2004.
  Backbone size w/o insert (bp): 5005
  Vector type: Other
Growth in bacteria
  Bacterial resistance: Spectinomycin, 50 μg/mL
  Growth temperature: 37°C
  Growth strain: DH5alpha
  Copy number: Unknown
Gene/Insert
  Gene/Insert name: ORF8b
  Species: Other
  Insert size (bp): 252
  Entrez Gene: ORF8b (a.k.a. sars8b)
  Cloning method: Gateway Cloning
  Sequencing primers: 5′ m13-For; 3′ m13-Rev
Resource information
  A portion of this plasmid was derived from a plasmid made by: Falter-Braun Lab
Terms and licenses: Academic/Nonprofit Terms; Industry Terms
How to cite: pDONR223 SARS-CoV-1 ORF8b_stop was a gift from Fritz Roth (Addgene plasmid # 168567 ; http://n2t.net/addgene:168567 ; RRID:Addgene_168567)
