[The description below was written by a language model from this plasmid's Addgene catalogue record and pLannotate feature annotations shown in this document.]
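Description:
pDONR223 SARS-CoV-1 ORF8b_stop is a Gateway-compatible Entry clone built on the pDONR223 donor backbone and carrying the ORF8b open reading frame of SARS-CoV-1. It is a bacterial cloning plasmid rather than an expression vector. It replicates in E. coli from a high-copy ColE1/pUC-type origin and is selected with spectinomycin through the aadA (SmR) aminoglycoside adenylyltransferase gene. That gene sits downstream of a class 1 integron Pc promoter fragment and a short gentamicin-resistance remnant. The sequenced plasmid is 3,045 nt. This is smaller than the 5,005 bp listed for the empty backbone, as expected when the BP reaction replaces the donor vector's counter-selection cassette with a short insert.

The 252 bp insert is annotated as the SARS-CoV non-structural protein 8b, an accessory protein described as dispensable for viral replication in cell culture. It is flanked by two attL recombination sites, which the automated annotation labels attL3 and attL2. These sites let LR Clonase move the ORF directionally into any compatible Gateway destination vector. The "_stop" suffix suggests that the native stop codon is retained, which would suit native or N-terminally tagged expression rather than C-terminal fusions, though the record does not say this explicitly. No promoter drives the ORF in this plasmid, because expression elements come from the destination vector. A T7 promoter lies just outside the attL2 site, rrnB T1 and T2 terminators insulate the cassette from read-through transcription, and small lacI and lacZα fragments are backbone remnants. M13 forward and reverse primer sites allow insert verification. The clone belongs to a collection of human coronavirus protein-coding sequences intended for flexible transfer into diverse assay and expression systems.
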