Features (pLannotate 1.2.2; 12 found; start..end, strand, type, name):
      2..97      +  protein_bind   attL3: mutant version of attL; recombination site for the Gateway® LR reaction LR Clonase™
    100..351     +  CDS            NS8B_SARS: Experimental evidence at protein level: Swiss-Prot protein existence level 1. Non-structural protein which is dispensable for virus replication in cell culture. From Severe acute respiratory syndrome coronavirus (SARS-CoV).
    356..455     -  protein_bind   attL2: mutant version of attL; recombination site for the Gateway® LR reaction LR Clonase™
    473..491     -  promoter       T7 promoter: promoter for bacteriophage T7 RNA polymerase
    681..704     +  promoter       Pc promoter (fragment): intI1 (promoter lies within the coding sequence); class 1 integron promoter
    880..936     +  CDS            GmR (fragment): gentamycin acetyltransferase; aacC1; confers resistance to gentamycin
    943..1734    +  CDS            SmR: aminoglycoside adenylyltransferase (Murphy, 1985); aadA; confers resistance to spectinomycin and streptomycin
   1827..2415    +  rep_origin     ori: high-copy-number ColE1/pMB1/pBR322/pUC origin of replication
   2598..2690    +  CDS            lacI (fragment): lac repressor; lacI; The lac repressor binds to the lac operator to inhibit transcription in E. coli. This inhibition can be relieved by adding lactose or isopropyl-β-D-thiogalactopyranoside (IPTG).
   2745..2772    -  terminator     rrnB T2 terminator: transcription terminator T2 from the E. coli rrnB gene
   2904..2947    +  terminator     rrnB T1 terminator: Escherichia coli rrnB; transcription terminator T1 from the E. coli rrnB gene
   2994..3030    -  CDS            lacZα (fragment): LacZα fragment of β-galactosidase; lacZ fragment
>Addgene plasmid #168567 | pDONR223 SARS-CoV-1 ORF8b_stop | addgene full sequence | sequence record 390694 | Addgene NGS Result
CAAATAATGATTTTATTTTGACTGATAGTGACCTGTTCGTTGCAACAAATTGATGAGCAATGCTTTTTTA
TAATGCCAACTTTGTACAAAAAAGTTGGCATGTGCTTGAAGATCCTTGTAAGGTACAACACTAGGGGTAA
TACTTATAGCACTGCTTGGCTTTGTGCTCTAGGAAAGGTTTTACCTTTTCATAGATGGCACACTATGGTT
CAAACATGCACACCTAATGTTACTATCAACTGTCAAGATCCAGCTGGTGGTGCGCTTATAGCTAGGTGTT
GGTACCTTCATGAAGGTCACCAAACTGCTGCATTTAGAGACGTACTTGTTGTTTTAAATAAACGAACAAA
TTAATACCCAACTTTCTTGTACAAAGTTGGCATTATAAGAAAGCATTGCTTATCAATTTGTTGCAACGAA
CAGGTCACTATCAGTCAAAATAAAATCATTATTTGCCATCCAGCTGATATCCCCTATAGTGAGTCGTATT
ACATGGTCATAGCTGTTTCCTGGCAGCTCTGGCCCGTGTCTCAAAATCTCTGATGTTACATTGCACAAGA
TAAAAATATATCATCATGCCTCCTCTAGACCAGCCAGGACAGAAATGCCTCGACTTCGCTGCTACCCAAG
GTTGCCGGGTGACGCACACCGTGGAAACGGATGAAGGCACGAACCCAGTGGACATAAGCCTGTTCGGTTC
GTAAGCTGTAATGCAAGTAGCGTATGCGCTCACGCAACTGGTCCAGAACCTTGACCGAACGCAGCGGTGG
TAACGGCGCAGTGGCGGTTTTCATGGCTTGTTATGACTGTTTTTTTGGGGTACAGTCTATGCCTCGGGCA
TCCAAGCAGCAAGCGCGTTACGCCGTGGGTCGATGTTTGATGTTATGGAGCAGCAACGATGTTACGCAGC
AGGGCAGTCGCCCTAAAACAAAGTTAAACATTATGAGGGAAGCGGTGATCGCCGAAGTATCGACTCAACT
ATCAGAGGTAGTTGGCGTCATCGAGCGCCATCTCGAACCGACGTTGCTGGCCGTACATTTGTACGGCTCC
GCAGTGGATGGCGGCCTGAAGCCACACAGTGATATTGATTTGCTGGTTACGGTGACCGTAAGGCTTGATG
AAACAACGCGGCGAGCTTTGATCAACGACCTTTTGGAAACTTCGGCTTCCCCTGGAGAGAGCGAGATTCT
CCGCGCTGTAGAAGTCACCATTGTTGTGCACGACGACATCATTCCGTGGCGTTATCCAGCTAAGCGCGAA
CTGCAATTTGGAGAATGGCAGCGCAATGACATTCTTGCAGGTATCTTCGAGCCAGCCACGATCGACATTG
ATCTGGCTATCTTGCTGACAAAAGCAAGAGAACATAGCGTTGCCTTGGTAGGTCCAGCGGCGGAGGAACT
CTTTGATCCGGTTCCTGAACAGGATCTATTTGAGGCGCTAAATGAAACCTTAACGCTATGGAACTCGCCG
CCCGACTGGGCTGGCGATGAGCGAAATGTAGTGCTTACGTTGTCCCGCATTTGGTACAGCGCAGTAACCG
GCAAAATCGCGCCGAAGGATGTCGCTGCCGACTGGGCAATGGAGCGCCTGCCGGCCCAGTATCAGCCCGT
CATACTTGAAGCTAGACAGGCTTATCTTGGACAAGAAGAAGATCGCTTGGCCTCGCGCGCAGATCAGTTG
GAAGAATTTGTCCACTACGTGAAAGGCGAGATCACCAAGGTAGTCGGCAAATAACCCTCGAGCCACCCAT
GACCAAAATCCCTTAACGTGAGTTACGCGTCGTTCCACTGAGCGTCAGACCCCGTAGAAAAGATCAAAGG
ATCTTCTTGAGATCCTTTTTTTCTGCGCGTAATCTGCTGCTTGCAAACAAAAAAACCACCGCTACCAGCG
GTGGTTTGTTTGCCGGATCAAGAGCTACCAACTCTTTTTCCGAAGGTAACTGGCTTCAGCAGAGCGCAGA
TACCAAATACTGTTCTTCTAGTGTAGCCGTAGTTAGGCCACCACTTCAAGAACTCTGTAGCACCGCCTAC
ATACCTCGCTCTGCTAATCCTGTTACCAGTGGCTGCTGCCAGTGGCGATAAGTCGTGTCTTACCGGGTTG
GACTCAAGACGATAGTTACCGGATAAGGCGCAGCGGTCGGGCTGAACGGGGGGTTCGTGCACACAGCCCA
GCTTGGAGCGAACGACCTACACCGAACTGAGATACCTACAGCGTGAGCTATGAGAAAGCGCCACGCTTCC
CGAAGGGAGAAAGGCGGACAGGTATCCGGTAAGCGGCAGGGTCGGAACAGGAGAGCGCACGAGGGAGCTT
CCAGGGGGAAACGCCTGGTATCTTTATAGTCCTGTCGGGTTTCGCCACCTCTGACTTGAGCGTCGATTTT
TGTGATGCTCGTCAGGGGGGCGGAGCCTATGGAAAAACGCCAGCAACGCGGCCTTTTTACGGTTCCTGGC
CTTTTGCTGGCCTTTTGCTCACATGTTCTTTCCTGCGTTATCCCCTGATTCTGTGGATAACCGTATTACC
GCCTTTGAGTGAGCTGATACCGCTCGCCGCAGCCGAACGACCGAGCGCAGCGAGTCAGTGAGCGAGGAAG
CGGAAGAGCGCCCAATACGCAAACCGCCTCTCCCCGCGCGTTGGCCGATTCATTAATGCAGCTGGCACGA
CAGGTTTCCCGACTGGAAAGCGGGCAGTGAGCGCAACGCAATTAATACGCGTACCGCTAGCCAGGAAGAG
TTTGTAGAAACGCAAAAAGGCCATCCGTCAGGATGGCCTTCTGCTTAGTTTGATGCCTGGCAGTTTATGG
CGGGCGTCCTGCCCGCCACCCTCCGGGCCGTTGCTTCACAACGTTCAAATCCGCTCCCGGCGGATTTGTC
CTACTCAGGAGAGCGTTCACCGACAAACAACAGATAAAACGAAAGGCCCAGTCTTCCGACTGAGCCTTTC
GTTTTATTTGATGCCTGGCAGTTCCCTACTCTCGCGTTAACGCTAGCATGGATGTTTTCCCAGTCACGAC
GTTGTAAAACGACGGCCAGTCTTAAGCTCGGGCCC
