>Addgene plasmid #168567 | pDONR223 SARS-CoV-1 ORF8b_stop | depositor partial sequence | sequence record 326776 | Inserted CDS with Stop codon
ATGTGCTTGAAGATCCTTGTAAGGTACAACACTAGGGGTAATACTTATAGCACTGCTTGGCTTTGTGCTC
TAGGAAAGGTTTTACCTTTTCATAGATGGCACACTATGGTTCAAACATGCACACCTAATGTTACTATCAA
CTGTCAAGATCCAGCTGGTGGTGCGCTTATAGCTAGGTGTTGGTACCTTCATGAAGGTCACCAAACTGCT
GCATTTAGAGACGTACTTGTTGTTTTAAATAAACGAACAAAT
